Addgene plasmid #29739: pTH339-SUP45(1-138)-GalBD
Depositing lab: Tobias von der Haar. Depositing organization: London and South East University Group (LASE).
Backbone
  Vector backbone: pGBKT7
  Backbone manufacturer: Clontech
  Backbone size w/o insert (bp): 7267
  Vector type: Yeast Expression
  Selectable markers: TRP1
Growth in bacteria
  Bacterial resistance: Kanamycin, 50 μg/mL
  Growth temperature: 37°C
  Growth strain: DH5alpha
  Copy number: High Copy
Gene/Insert
  Gene/Insert name: SUP45 (alt name: eRF1, N-domain)
  Species: S. cerevisiae (budding yeast)
  Insert size (bp): 429
  Mutation: Codons 1-138 of the yeast SUP45 gene only
  GenBank ID: NM_001178491
  Entrez Gene: SUP45 (a.k.a. YBR143C, SAL4, SUP1, SUP47)
  Tag / fusion protein: Gal Activation domain (N terminal on backbone); Myc (N terminal on insert)
  Cloning method: Restriction Enzyme; 5′ cloning site NcoI (not destroyed); 3′ cloning site PstI (not destroyed)
  Sequencing primers: 5′ n/a
Terms and licenses: Academic/Nonprofit Terms; Industry Terms: Not Available to Industry
How to cite: pTH339-SUP45(1-138)-GalBD was a gift from Tobias von der Haar (Addgene plasmid # 29739 ; http://n2t.net/addgene:29739 ; RRID:Addgene_29739)
