[The description below was written by a language model from this plasmid's Addgene catalogue record and pLannotate feature annotations shown in this document.]
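Description:
pTH339-SUP45(1-138)-GalBD is a yeast two-hybrid "bait" plasmid built on the Clontech pGBKT7 backbone, a yeast expression shuttle vector. In E. coli it replicates at high copy from a ColE1/pUC-type origin and is selected with kanamycin through a Tn5 aminoglycoside phosphotransferase (NeoR/KanR) gene driven by the bla (AmpR) promoter. In Saccharomyces cerevisiae it is maintained episomally by the 2μ origin and selected by complementation of tryptophan auxotrophy with the TRP1 marker and its own promoter. An f1 origin is also present, along with several short backbone remnants (lac promoter/operator, lacZα, rop, bom and ble fragments) that have no evident role in the construct's function.

The payload is codons 1–138 of the S. cerevisiae SUP45 gene, corresponding to the N-domain of the translation termination factor eRF1, cloned between NcoI and PstI sites that both remain intact. The yeast ADH1 promoter drives a GAL4 DNA-binding domain coding sequence followed by the SUP45 fragment, with the ADH1 terminator downstream, so the product is a GAL4 BD–eRF1 N-domain fusion. The catalogue also lists a Myc tag N-terminal to the insert, although this is not annotated in the feature table. The catalogue field describes the backbone fusion as a "Gal Activation domain", but the plasmid name, the pGBKT7 backbone and the annotated features all indicate the GAL4 DNA-binding domain. A T7 promoter between the GAL4 domain and the insert, paired with a T7 terminator, additionally allows in vitro transcription of the tagged insert without the GAL4 portion. The record does not state a specific purpose, but the design suits testing protein interactions of the eRF1 N-domain against activation-domain fusions in yeast.
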