Features (pLannotate 1.2.2; 24 found; start..end, strand, type, name):
     30..734     +  promoter       ADH1 promoter: S. cerevisiae ADH1; promoter for alcohol dehydrogenase 1
    762..1202    +  CDS            GAL4 DNA binding domain: DNA binding domain of the GAL4 transcriptional activator; Saccharomyces cerevisiae GAL4 (truncated)
   1213..1231    +  promoter       T7 promoter: promoter for bacteriophage T7 RNA polymerase
   1296..1709    +  CDS            SUP45 (fragment): ERF1_YEAST - Also known as SAL4, SUP1. Experimental evidence at protein level: Swiss-Prot protein existence level 1. Directs the termination of nascent peptide synthesis (translation) in response to the termination codons UAA, UAG and UGA. From Saccharomyces cerevisiae (strain ATCC 204508 / S288c) (Baker's yeast).
   1730..1777    +  terminator     T7 terminator: transcription terminator for bacteriophage T7 RNA polymerase
   1804..1991    +  terminator     ADH1 terminator: S. cerevisiae ADH1; transcription terminator for the S. cerevisiae alcohol dehydrogenase 1 (ADH1) gene
   2039..2055    -  protein_bind   lac operator: The lac repressor binds to the lac operator to inhibit transcription in E. coli. This inhibition can be relieved by adding lactose or isopropyl-β-D-thiogalactopyranoside (IPTG). lac repressor encoded by lacI
   2063..2093    -  promoter       lac promoter: promoter for the E. coli lac operon
   2108..2129    -  protein_bind   CAP binding site: CAP binding activates transcription in the presence of cAMP. E. coli catabolite activator protein
   2142..2234    -  CDS            lacI (fragment): lac repressor; lacI; The lac repressor binds to the lac operator to inhibit transcription in E. coli. This inhibition can be relieved by adding lactose or isopropyl-β-D-thiogalactopyranoside (IPTG).
   2417..3005    -  rep_origin     ori: high-copy-number ColE1/pMB1/pBR322/pUC origin of replication
   3227..3243    +  polyA_signal   bGH poly(A) signal (fragment): bovine growth hormone polyadenylation signal
   3334..3381    -  polyA_signal   HSV TK poly(A) signal: herpes simplex virus thymidine kinase polyadenylation signal (Cole and Stacy, 1985)
   3440..3589    -  CDS            ble (fragment): BLE_KLEPN - Experimental evidence at protein level: Swiss-Prot protein existence level 1. Binding protein with a strong affinity to the bleomycin family of antibiotics. Binds to CL990; an antimitotic-antibiotic compound. From Klebsiella pneumoniae.
   3614..4408    -  CDS            NeoR/KanR: aminoglycoside phosphotransferase from Tn5; aph(3')-II (or nptII); confers resistance to neomycin, kanamycin, and G418 (Geneticin®)
   4409..4513    -  promoter       AmpR promoter: bla
   4540..5882    -  rep_origin     2μ ori: yeast 2μ plasmid origin of replication
   5950..5985    +  CDS            rop (fragment): Rop protein, which maintains plasmids at low copy number; rop
   6087..6136    +  misc_feature   bom (fragment): basis of mobility region from pBR322
   6275..6422    +  promoter       TRP1 promoter: S. cerevisiae TRP1
   6423..7097    +  CDS            TRP1: phosphoribosylanthranilate isomerase, required for tryptophan biosynthesis; S. cerevisiae TRP1; yeast auxotrophic marker
   7148..7199    +  misc_feature   bom (fragment): basis of mobility region from pBR322
   7200..7655    -  rep_origin     f1 ori (sequence partly withheld): f1 bacteriophage origin of replication; arrow indicates direction of (+) strand synthesis
   7659..29      -  CDS            lacZα (fragment) (across the origin): LacZα fragment of β-galactosidase; lacZ fragment
>Addgene plasmid #29739 | pTH339-SUP45(1-138)-GalBD | depositor full sequence | sequence record 13823 | Author sequence
CGGTGCGGGCCTCTTCGCTATTACGCCAGATCCTTTTGTTGTTTCCGGGTGTACAATATGGACTTCCTCT
TTTCTGGCAACCAAACCCATACATCGGGATTCCTATAATACCTTCGTTGGTCTCCCTAACATGTAGGTGG
CGGAGGGGAGATATACAATAGAACAGATACCAGACAAGACATAATGGGCTAAACAAGACTACACCAATTA
CACTGCCTCATTGATGGTGGTACATAACGAACTAATACTGTAGCCCTAGACTTGATAGCCATCATCATAT
CGAAGTTTCACTACCCTTTTTCCATTTGCCATCTATTGAAGTAATAATAGGCGCATGCAACTTCTTTTCT
TTTTTTTTCTTTTCTCTCTCCCCCGTTGTTGTCTCACCATATCCGCAATGACAAAAAAAATGATGGAAGA
CACTAAAGGAAAAAATTAACGACAAAGACAGCACCAACAGATGTCGTTGTTCCAGAGCTGATGAGGGGTA
TCTCGAAGCACACGAAACTTTTTCCTTCCTTCATTCACGCACACTACTCTCTAATGAGCAACGGTATACG
GCCTTCCTTCCAGTTACTTGAATTTGAAATAAAAAAAGTTTGCTGTCTTGCTATCAAGTATAAATAGACC
TGCAATTATTAATCTTTTGTTTCCTCGTCATTGTTCTCGTTCCCTTTCTTCCTTGTTTCTTTTTCTGCAC
AATATTTCAAGCTATACCAAGCATACAATCAACTCCAAGCTTGAAGCAAGCCTCCTGAAAGATGAAGCTA
CTGTCTTCTATCGAACAAGCATGCGATATTTGCCGACTTAAAAAGCTCAAGTGCTCCAAAGAAAAACCGA
AGTGCGCCAAGTGTCTGAAGAACAACTGGGAGTGTCGCTACTCTCCCAAAACCAAAAGGTCTCCGCTGAC
TAGGGCACATCTGACAGAAGTGGAATCAAGGCTAGAAAGACTGGAACAGCTATTTCTACTGATTTTTCCT
CGAGAAGACCTTGACATGATTTTGAAAATGGATTCTTTACAGGATATAAAAGCATTGTTAACAGGATTAT
TTGTACAAGATAATGTGAATAAAGATGCCGTCACAGATAGATTGGCTTCAGTGGAGACTGATATGCCTCT
AACATTGAGACAGCATAGAATAAGTGCGACATCATCATCGGAAGAGAGTAGTAACAAAGGTCAAAGACAG
TTGACTGTATCGCCGGAATTTGTAATACGACTCACTATAGGGCGAGCCGCCATCATGGAGGAGCAGAAGC
TGATCTCAGAGGAGGACCTGCATATGGCCATGGAGATGGATAACGAGGTTGAAAAAAATATTGAGATCTG
GAAGGTCAAGAAGTTGGTCCAATCTTTAGAAAAAGCTAGAGGTAATGGTACTTCTATGATTTCCTTAGTT
ATTCCTCCTAAGGGTCAAATTCCACTGTACCAAAAAATGTTAACAGATGAATATGGTACTGCCTCGAATA
TTAAATCTAGGGTTAATCGTCTTTCCGTTTTATCTGCTATCACTTCCACCCAACAAAAGTTGAAGCTATA
TAATACTTTGCCCAAGAACGGTTTAGTTTTATATTGTGGTGATATCATCACTGAAGATGGTAAAGAAAAA
AAGGTCACTTTTGACATCGAACCTTACAAACCTATCAACACATCCTTATATTTGTGTGATAACAAATTTC
ATACAGAAGTTCTTTCGGAATTGCTTCAATAACTGCAGCGGCCGCATAACTAGCATAACCCCTTGGGGCC
TCTAAACGGGTCTTGAGGGGTTTTTTGCGCGCTTGCAGCCAAGCTAATTCCGGGCGAATTTCTTATGATT
TATGATTTTTATTATTAAATAAGTTATAAAAAAAATAAGTGTATACAAATTTTAAAGTGACTCTTAGGTT
TTAAAACGAAAATTCTTATTCTTGAGTAACTCTTTCCTGTAGGTCAGGTTGCTTTCTCAGGTATAGCATG
AGGTCGCTCTTATTGACCACACCTCTACCGGCATGCAAGCTTGGCGTAATCATGGTCATAGCTGTTTCCT
GTGTGAAATTGTTATCCGCTCACAATTCCACACAACATACGAGCCGGAAGCATAAAGTGTAAAGCCTGGG
GTGCCTAATGAGTGAGGTAACTCACATTAATTGCGTTGCGCTCACTGCCCGCTTTCCAGTCGGGAAACCT
GTCGTGCCAGCTGCATTAATGAATCGGCCAACGCGCGGGGAGAGGCGGTTTGCGTATTGGGCGCTCTTCC
GCTTCCTCGCTCACTGACTCGCTGCGCTCGGTCGTTCGGCTGCGGCGAGCGGTATCAGCTCACTCAAAGG
CGGTAATACGGTTATCCACAGAATCAGGGGATAACGCAGGAAAGAACATGTGAGCAAAAGGCCAGCAAAA
GGCCAGGAACCGTAAAAAGGCCGCGTTGCTGGCGTTTTTCCATAGGCTCCGCCCCCCTGACGAGCATCAC
AAAAATCGACGCTCAAGTCAGAGGTGGCGAAACCCGACAGGACTATAAAGATACCAGGCGTTTCCCCCTG
GAAGCTCCCTCGTGCGCTCTCCTGTTCCGACCCTGCCGCTTACCGGATACCTGTCCGCCTTTCTCCCTTC
GGGAAGCGTGGCGCTTTCTCATAGCTCACGCTGTAGGTATCTCAGTTCGGTGTAGGTCGTTCGCTCCAAG
CTGGGCTGTGTGCACGAACCCCCCGTTCAGCCCGACCGCTGCGCCTTATCCGGTAACTATCGTCTTGAGT
CCAACCCGGTAAGACACGACTTATCGCCACTGGCAGCAGCCACTGGTAACAGGATTAGCAGAGCGAGGTA
TGTAGGCGGTGCTACAGAGTTCTTGAAGTGGTGGCCTAACTACGGCTACACTAGAAGGACAGTATTTGGT
ATCTGCGCTCTGCTGAAGCCAGTTACCTTCGGAAAAAGAGTTGGTAGCTCTTGATCCGGCAAACAAACCA
CCGCTGGTAGCGGTGGTTTTTTTGTTTGCAAGCAGCAGATTACGCGCAGAAAAAAAGGATCTCAAGAAGA
TCCTTTGATCTTTTCTACGGGGTCTGACGCTCAGTGGAACGAAAACTCACGTTAAGGGATTTTGGTCATG
AGATTATCAAAAAGGATCTTCACCTAGATCCTTTTAAATTAAAAATGAAGTTTTAAATCAATCTAAAGTA
TATATGAGTAACCTGAGGCTATGGCAGGGCCTGCCGCCCCGACGTTGGCTGCGAGCCCTGGGCCTTCACC
CGAACTTGGGGGGTGGGGTGGGGAAAAGGAAGAAACGCGGGCGTATTGGCCCCAATGGGGTCTCGGTGGG
GTATCGACAGAGTGCCAGCCCTGGGACCGAACCCCGCGTTTATGAACAAACGACCCAACACCGTGCGTTT
TATTCTGTCTTTTTATTGCCGTCATAGCGCGGGTTCCTTCCGGTATTGTCTCCTTCCGTGTTTCAGTTAG
CCTCCCCCTAGGGTGGGCGAAGAACTCCAGCATGAGATCCCCGCGCTGGAGGATCATCCAGCCGGCGTCC
CGGAAAACGATTCCGAAGCCCAACCTTTCATAGAAGGCGGCGGTGGAATCGAAATCTCGTGATGGCAGGT
TGGGCGTCGCTTGGTCGGTTCATTTCGAACCCCAGAGTCCCGCTCAGAAGAACTCGTCAAGAAGGCGATA
GAAGGCGATGCGCTGCGAATCGGGAGCGGCGATACCGTAAAGCACGAGGAAGCGGTCAGCCCATTCGCCG
CCAAGCTCTTCAGCAATATCACGGGTAGCCAACGCTATGTCCTGATAGCGGTCCGCCACACCCAGCCGGC
CACAGTCGATGAATCCAGAAAAGCGGCCATTTTCCACCATGATATTCGGCAAGCAGGCATCGTCATGGGT
CACGACGAGATCCTCGCCGTCGGGCATGCTCGCCTTGAGCCTGGCGAACAGTTCGGCTGGCGCGAGCCCC
TGATGCTCTTCGTCCAGATCATCCTGATCGACAAGACCGGCTTCCATCCGAGTACGTGCTCGCTCGATGC
GATGTTTCGCTTGGTGGTCGAATGGGCAGGTAGCCGGATCAAGCGTATGCAGCCGCCGCATTGCATCAGC
CATGATGGATACTTTCTCGGCAGGAGCAAGGTGAGATGACAGGAGATCCTGCCCCGGCACTTCGCCCAAT
AGCAGCCAGTCCCTTCCCGCTTCAGTGACAACGTCGAGCACAGCTGCGCAAGGAACGCCCGTCGTGGCCA
GCCACGATAGCCGCGCTGCCTCGTCTTGCAGTTCATTCAGGGCACCGGACAGGTCGGTCTTGACAAAAAG
AACCGGGCGCCCCTGCGCTGACAGCCGGAACACGGCGGCATCAGAGCAGCCGATTGTCTGTTGTGCCCAG
TCATAGCCGAATAGCCTCTCCACCCAAGCGGCCGGAGAACCTGCGTGCAATCCATCTTGTTCAATCATAC
TCTTCCTTTTTCAATATTATTGAAGCATTTATCAGGGTTATTGTCTCATGAGCGGATACATATTTGAATG
TATTTAGAAAAATAAACAAATAGGGGTTCCGCGCACATTTCCCCGAAAAGTGCCACCTGAACGAAGCATC
TGTGCTTCATTTTGTAGAACAAAAATGCAACGCGAGAGCGCTAATTTTTCAAACAAAGAATCTGAGCTGC
ATTTTTACAGAACAGAAATGCAACGCGAAAGCGCTATTTTACCAACGAAGAATCTGTGCTTCATTTTTGT
AAAACAAAAATGCAACGCGAGAGCGCTAATTTTTCAAACAAAGAATCTGAGCTGCATTTTTACAGAACAG
AAATGCAACGCGAGAGCGCTATTTTACCAACAAAGAATCTATACTTCTTTTTTGTTCTACAAAAATGCAT
CCCGAGAGCGCTATTTTTCTAACAAAGCATCTTAGATTACTTTTTTTCTCCTTTGTGCGCTCTATAATGC
AGTCTCTTGATAACTTTTTGCACTGTAGGTCCGTTAAGGTTAGAAGAAGGCTACTTTGGTGTCTATTTTC
TCTTCCATAAAAAAAGCCTGACTCCACTTCCCGCGTTTACTGATTACTAGCGAAGCTGCGGGTGCATTTT
TTCAAGATAAAGGCATCCCCGATTATATTCTATACCGATGTGGATTGCGCATACTTTGTGAACAGAAAGT
GATAGCGTTGATGATTCTTCATTGGTCAGAAAATTATGAACGGTTTCTTCTATTTTGTCTCTATATACTA
CGTATAGGAAATGTTTACATTTTCGTATTGTTTTCGATTCACTCTATGAATAGTTCTTACTACAATTTTT
TTGTCTAAAGAGTAATACTAGAGATAAACATAAAAAATGTAGAGGTCGAGTTTAGATGCAAGTTCAAGGA
GCGAAAGGTGGATGGGTAGGTTATATAGGGATATAGCACAGAGATATATAGCAAAGAGATACTTTTGAGC
AATGTTTGTGGAAGCGGTATTCGCAATATTTTAGTAGCTCGTTACAGTCCGGTGCGTTTTTGGTTTTTTG
AAAGTGCGTCTTCAGAGCGCTTTTGGTTTTCAAAAGCGCTCTGAAGTTCCTATACTTTCTAGAGAATAGG
AACTTCGGAATAGGAACTTCAAAGCGTTTCCGAAAACGAGCGCTTCCGAAAATGCAACGCGAGCTGCGCA
CATACAGCTCACTGTTCACGTCGCACCTATATCTGCGTGTTGCCTGTATATATATATACATGAGAAGAAC
GGCATAGTGCGTGTTTATGCTTAAATGCGTACTTATATGCGTCTATTTATGTAGGATGAAAGGTAGTCTA
GTACCTCCTGTGATATTATCCCATTCCATGCGGGGTATCGTATGCTTCCTTCAGCACTACCCTTTAGCTG
TTCTATATGCTGCCACTCCTCAATTGGATTAGTCTCATCCTTCAATGCTATCATTTCCTTTGATATTGGA
TCATATTAAGAAACCATTATTATCATGACATTAACCTATAAAAATAGGCGTATCACGAGGCCCTTTCGTC
TCGCGCGTTTCGGTGATGACGGTGAAAACCTCTGACACATGCAGCTCCCGGAGACGGTCACAGCTTGTCT
GTAAGCGGATGCCGGGAGCAGACAAGCCCGTCAGGGCGCGTCAGCGGGTGTTGGCGGGTGTCGGGGCTGG
CTTAACTATGCGGCATCAGAGCAGATTGTACTGAGAGTGCACCATAGATCAACGACATTACTATATATAT
AATATAGGAAGCATTTAATAGAACAGCATCGTAATATATGTGTACTTTGCAGTTATGACGCCAGATGGCA
GTAGTGGAAGATATTCTTTATTGAAAAATAGCTTGTCACCTTACGTACAATCTTGATCCGGAGCTTTTCT
TTTTTTGCCGATTAAGAATTAATTCGGTCGAAAAAAGAAAAGGAGAGGGCCAAGAGGGAGGGCATTGGTG
ACTATTGAGCACGTGAGTATACGTGATTAAGCACACAAAGGCAGCTTGGAGTATGTCTGTTATTAATTTC
ACAGGTAGTTCTGGTCCATTGGTGAAAGTTTGCGGCTTGCAGAGCACAGAGGCCGCAGAATGTGCTCTAG
ATTCCGATGCTGACTTGCTGGGTATTATATGTGTGCCCAATAGAAAGAGAACAATTGACCCGGTTATTGC
AAGGAAAATTTCAAGTCTTGTAAAAGCATATAAAAATAGTTCAGGCACTCCGAAATACTTGGTTGGCGTG
TTTCGTAATCAACCTAAGGAGGATGTTTTGGCTCTGGTCAATGATTACGGCATTGATATCGTCCAACTGC
ATGGAGATGAGTCGTGGCAAGAATACCAAGAGTTCCTCGGTTTGCCAGTTATTAAAAGACTCGTATTTCC
AAAAGACTGCAACATACTACTCAGTGCAGCTTCACAGAAACCTCATTCGTTTATTCCCTTGTTTGATTCA
GAAGCAGGTGGGACAGGTGAACTTTTGGATTGGAACTCGATTTCTGACTGGGTTGGAAGGCAAGAGAGCC
CCGAAAGCTTACATTTTATGTTAGCTGGTGGACTGACGCCAGAAAATGTTGGTGATGCGCTTAGATTAAA
TGGCGTTATTGGTGTTGATGTAAGCGGAGGTGTGGAGACAAATGGTGTAAAAGACTCTAACAAAATAGCA
AATTTCGTCAAAAATGCTAAGAAATAGGTTATTACTGAGTAGTATTTATTTAAGTATTGTTTGTGCACTT
GCCGATCTATGCGGTGTGAAATACCGCACAGATGCGTAAGGAGAAAATACCGCATCAGGAAATTGTAAAC
GTTAATATTTTGTTAAAATTCGCGTTAAATTTTTGTTAAATCAGCTCATTTTTTAACCAATAGGCCGAAA
TCGGCAAAATCCCTTATAAATCAAAAGAATAGACCGAGATAGGGT
[37 nt withheld, positions 7326-7362]
AAAGAACGTGGACTCCAACGTCAAAGG
[49 nt withheld, positions 7390-7438]
T
[91 nt withheld, positions 7440-7530]
G
[124 nt withheld, positions 7532-7655]
CCATTCGCCATTCAGGCTGCGCAACTGTTGGGAAGGGCGAT
