>Addgene plasmid #29739 | pTH339-SUP45(1-138)-GalBD | addgene partial sequence | sequence record 36070 | Gal4_N-term
TATACGACTCACTATAGGGCGAGCCGCCATCATGGAGGAGCAGAAGCTGATCTCAGAGGAGGACCTGCAT
ATGGCCATGGAGATGGATAACGAGGTTGAAAAAAATATTGAGATCTGGAAGGTCAAGAAGTTGGTCCAAT
CTTTAGAAAAAGCTAGAGGTAATGGTACTTCTATGATTTCCTTAGTTATTCCTCCTAAGGGTCAAATTCC
ACTGTACCAAAAAATGTTAACAGATGAATATGGTACTGCCTCGAATATTAAATCTAGGGTTAATCGTCTT
TCCGTTTTATCTGCTATCACTTCCACCCAACAAAAGTTGAAGCTATATAATACTTTGCCCAAGAACGGTT
TAGTTTTATATTGTGGTGATATCATCACTGAAGATGGTAAAGAAAAAAAGGTCACTTTTGACATCGAACC
TTACAAACCTATCAACACATCCTTATATTTGTGTGATAACAAATTTCATACAGAAGTTCTTTCGGAATTG
CTTCAATAACTGCAGCGGCCGCATAACTAGCATAACCCCTTGGGGCCTCTAAACGGGTCTTGAGGGGTTT
TTTGCGCGCTTGCAGCCAAGCTAATTCCGGGCGAATTTCTTATGATTTATGATTTTTATTATTAAATAAG
TTATAAAAAAAATAAGTGTATACAAATTTTAAAGTGACTCTTAGGTTTTAAAACGAAAATTCTTATTCTT
GAGTAACTCTTTCCTGTAGGTCAGGTTGCTTTCTCAGGTATAGCATGAGGTCGCTCTTATTGACCACACC
TCTACCGGCATGCAAGCTTGGCGTAATCATGGTCATAGCTGTTTCCTGTGTGAAATTGTTATCCGCTCAC
AATTCCACACAACATACGAGCCGGAAGCAT
